Addgene plasmid #106818: gh148
Purpose: expression of gRNA targeting KDELC2
Depositing lab: Eric-Paul Bennett. Depositing organization: University of Copenhagen. Publication: A validated gRNA library for CRISPR/Cas9 targeting of the human glycosyltransferase genome. Narimatsu Y, Joshi HJ, Zhang Y, Gomes C, Chen YH, Lorenzetti F, Furukawa S, Schjoldager K, Hansen L, Clausen H, Bennett EP, Wandall HH. Glycobiology. 2018 Jan 5. pii: 4791732. doi: 10.1093/glycob/cwx101. PubMed 29315387.
Backbone
  Vector backbone: EPB104
  Backbone manufacturer: Eric-Paul Bennett (Addgene plasmid # 68369)
  Backbone size w/o insert (bp): 2376
  Vector type: Mammalian Expression
Growth in bacteria
  Bacterial resistance: Ampicillin, 100 μg/mL
  Growth temperature: 37°C
  Growth strain: DH5alpha
  Copy number: High Copy
Gene/Insert
  Gene/Insert name: KDELC2
  gRNA/shRNA sequence: GATTTGACTACGACTTTGAA
  Species: H. sapiens (human)
  Entrez Gene: POGLUT3 (a.k.a. KDELC2)
  Cloning method: Restriction Enzyme; 5′ cloning site unknown (unknown if destroyed); 3′ cloning site unknown (unknown if destroyed)
  Sequencing primers: 5′ T7NP
Terms and licenses: Academic/Nonprofit Terms; Industry Terms: Not Available to Industry
How to cite: gh148 was a gift from Eric-Paul Bennett (Addgene plasmid # 106818 ; http://n2t.net/addgene:106818 ; RRID:Addgene_106818)
