[The description below was written by a language model from this plasmid's Addgene catalogue record and pLannotate feature annotations shown in this document.]
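Description:
gh148 is a small mammalian-expression plasmid (about 2.8 kb in the sequenced record) that delivers a single CRISPR guide RNA directed against human KDELC2, the gene now designated POGLUT3. It is built on the EPB104 gRNA backbone and belongs to a validated guide library covering the human glycosyltransferase genes. In bacteria it is maintained as a high-copy plasmid through a ColE1/pUC-type origin and selected with ampicillin via the β-lactamase gene and its native bla promoter.

The functional cassette is compact. A human U6 promoter, recognised by RNA polymerase III, sits at the start of the record and is followed after a short gap by the Streptococcus pyogenes Cas9 guide RNA scaffold. That gap is consistent with the position of the 20-nucleotide KDELC2 targeting spacer, although the spacer is not annotated as a separate feature. Transcription therefore yields a complete single guide RNA. The plasmid encodes no Cas9, no mammalian selection marker and no reporter, so it must be co-delivered with a separate SpCas9 source, typically by transient transfection, to produce targeted cleavage and knockout of the gene.

The remaining annotations are short fragments of lacI, an RSF origin, an M13 origin and lacZα. These appear to be backbone remnants from earlier cloning vectors rather than working parts. A T7 promoter lies just upstream of the U6 cassette; the listed sequencing primer may anneal in this region for reading across the guide. The restriction sites used to insert the guide are not recorded.
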