Features (pLannotate 1.2.2; 10 found; start..end, strand, type, name):
      1..241     +  promoter       U6 promoter: RNA polymerase III promoter for human U6 snRNA
    270..345     +  misc_RNA       gRNA scaffold: guide RNA scaffold for the Streptococcus pyogenes CRISPR/Cas9 system
    411..458     -  CDS            lacI (fragment): lac repressor; lacI; The lac repressor binds to the lac operator to inhibit transcription in E. coli. This inhibition can be relieved by adding lactose or isopropyl-β-D-thiogalactopyranoside (IPTG).
    495..535     -  rep_origin     RSF ori (fragment): Plasmids containing the RSF 1030 origin of replication can be propagated in E. coli cells that contain additional plasmids with compatible origins.
    613..1201    -  rep_origin     ori: high-copy-number ColE1/pMB1/pBR322/pUC origin of replication
   1372..2232    -  CDS            AmpR: β-lactamase; bla; confers resistance to ampicillin, carbenicillin, and related antibiotics
   2233..2337    -  promoter       AmpR promoter: bla
   2363..2494    -  rep_origin     M13 ori (fragment): M13 bacteriophage origin of replication; arrow indicates direction of (+) strand synthesis
   2515..2671    -  CDS            lacZα (fragment): LacZα fragment of β-galactosidase; lacZ fragment
   2680..2698    +  promoter       T7 promoter: promoter for bacteriophage T7 RNA polymerase
>Addgene plasmid #106818 | gh148 | addgene full sequence | sequence record 244214 | Addgene NGS Result
GAGGGCCTATTTCCCATGATTCCTTCATATTTGCATATACGATACAAGGCTGTTAGAGAGATAATTGGAA
TTAATTTGACTGTAAACACAAAGATATTAGTACAAAATACGTGACGTAGAAAGTAATAATTTCTTGGGTA
GTTTGCAGTTTTAAAATTATGTTTTAAAATGGACTATCATATGCTTACCGTAACTTGAAAGTATTTCGAT
TTCTTGGCTTTATATATCTTGTGGAAAGGACGAAACACCGATTTGACTACGACTTTGAAGTTTTAGAGCT
AGAAATAGCAAGTTAAAATAAGGCTAGTCCGTTATCAACTTGAAAAAGTGGCACCGAGTCGGTGCTTTTT
TTGTACCGAATTCGAATTAACGGTACCTGGAGCACAAGACTGGCCTCATGGGCCTTCCGCTCACTGCCCG
CTTTCCAGTCGGGAAACCTGTCGTGCCAGCTGCATTAACATGGTCATAGCTGTTTCCTTGCGTATTGGGC
GCTCTCCGCTTCCTCGCTCACTGACTCGCTGCGCTCGGTCGTTCGGGTAAAGCCTGGGGTGCCTAATGAG
CAAAAGGCCAGCAAAAGGCCAGGAACCGTAAAAAGGCCGCGTTGCTGGCGTTTTTCCATAGGCTCCGCCC
CCCTGACGAGCATCACAAAAATCGACGCTCAAGTCAGAGGTGGCGAAACCCGACAGGACTATAAAGATAC
CAGGCGTTTCCCCCTGGAAGCTCCCTCGTGCGCTCTCCTGTTCCGACCCTGCCGCTTACCGGATACCTGT
CCGCCTTTCTCCCTTCGGGAAGCGTGGCGCTTTCTCATAGCTCACGCTGTAGGTATCTCAGTTCGGTGTA
GGTCGTTCGCTCCAAGCTGGGCTGTGTGCACGAACCCCCCGTTCAGCCCGACCGCTGCGCCTTATCCGGT
AACTATCGTCTTGAGTCCAACCCGGTAAGACACGACTTATCGCCACTGGCAGCAGCCACTGGTAACAGGA
TTAGCAGAGCGAGGTATGTAGGCGGTGCTACAGAGTTCTTGAAGTGGTGGCCTAACTACGGCTACACTAG
AAGAACAGTATTTGGTATCTGCGCTCTGCTGAAGCCAGTTACCTTCGGAAAAAGAGTTGGTAGCTCTTGA
TCCGGCAAACAAACCACCGCTGGTAGCGGTGGTTTTTTTGTTTGCAAGCAGCAGATTACGCGCAGAAAAA
AAGGATCTCAAGAAGATCCTTTGATCTTTTCTACGGGGTCTGACGCTCAGTGGAACGAAAACTCACGTTA
AGGGATTTTGGTCATGAGATTATCAAAAAGGATCTTCACCTAGATCCTTTTAAATTAAAAATGAAGTTTT
AAATCAATCTAAAGTATATATGAGTAAACTTGGTCTGACAGTTACCAATGCTTAATCAGTGAGGCACCTA
TCTCAGCGATCTGTCTATTTCGTTCATCCATAGTTGCCTGACTCCCCGTCGTGTAGATAACTACGATACG
GGAGGGCTTACCATCTGGCCCCAGTGCTGCAATGATACCGCGAGAACCACGCTCACCGGCTCCAGATTTA
TCAGCAATAAACCAGCCAGCCGGAAGGGCCGAGCGCAGAAGTGGTCCTGCAACTTTATCCGCCTCCATCC
AGTCTATTAATTGTTGCCGGGAAGCTAGAGTAAGTAGTTCGCCAGTTAATAGTTTGCGCAACGTTGTTGC
CATTGCTACAGGCATCGTGGTGTCACGCTCGTCGTTTGGTATGGCTTCATTCAGCTCCGGTTCCCAACGA
TCAAGGCGAGTTACATGATCCCCCATGTTGTGCAAAAAAGCGGTTAGCTCCTTCGGTCCTCCGATCGTTG
TCAGAAGTAAGTTGGCCGCAGTGTTATCACTCATGGTTATGGCAGCACTGCATAATTCTCTTACTGTCAT
GCCATCCGTAAGATGCTTTTCTGTGACTGGTGAGTACTCAACCAAGTCATTCTGAGAATAGTGTATGCGG
CGACCGAGTTGCTCTTGCCCGGCGTCAATACGGGATAATACCGCGCCACATAGCAGAACTTTAAAAGTGC
TCATCATTGGAAAACGTTCTTCGGGGCGAAAACTCTCAAGGATCTTACCGCTGTTGAGATCCAGTTCGAT
GTAACCCACTCGTGCACCCAACTGATCTTCAGCATCTTTTACTTTCACCAGCGTTTCTGGGTGAGCAAAA
ACAGGAAGGCAAAATGCCGCAAAAAAGGGAATAAGGGCGACACGGAAATGTTGAATACTCATACTCTTCC
TTTTTCAATATTATTGAAGCATTTATCAGGGTTATTGTCTCATGAGCGGATACATATTTGAATGTATTTA
GAAAAATAAACAAATAGGGGTTCCGCGCACATTTCCCCGAAAAGTGCCACCTAAATTGTAAGCGTTAATA
TTTTGTTAAAATTCGCGTTAAATTTTTGTTAAATCAGCTCATTTTTTAACCAATAGGCCGAAATCGGCAA
AATCCCTTATAAATCAAAAGAATAGACCGAGATAGGGTTGAGTGGCCGCTACAGGGCGCTCCCATTCGCC
ATTCAGGCTGCGCAACTGTTGGGAAGGGCGTTTCGGTGCGGGCCTCTTCGCTATTACGCCAGCTGGCGAA
AGGGGGATGTGCTGCAAGGCGATTAAGTTGGGTAACGCCAGGGTTTTCCCAGTCACGACGTTGTAAAACG
ACGGCCAGTGAGCGCGACGTAATACGACTCACTATAGGGCGAATTGGCGGAAGGCCGTCAAGGCCACGTG
TCTTGTCCAGAGCTCGATATCGAATTC
